>Addgene plasmid #209363 | pCAB1-YFP-GW | addgene full sequence | sequence record 420646 | Addgene NGS Result
TGGCAGGATATATTGTGGTGTAAACAAATTGACGCTTAGACAACTTAATAACACATTGCGGACGTTTTTA
ATGTACTGAATTAACGCCGAATTAATTCGAGCTCGGATCTGATAATTTATTTGAAAATTCATAAGAAAAG
CAAACGTTACATGAATTGATGAAACAATACAAAGACAGATAAAGCCACGCACATTTAGGATATTGGCCGA
GATTACTGAATATTGAGTAAGATCACGGAATTTCTGACAGGAGCATGTCTTCAATTCAGCCCAAATGGCA
GTTGAAATACTCAAACCGCCCCATATGCAGGAGCGGATCATTCATTGTTTGTTTGGTTGCCTTTGCCAAC
ATGGGAGTCCAAGATTCTGCAGTCAAATCTCGGTGACGGGCAGGACCGGACGGGGCGGTACCGGCAGGCT
GAAGTCCAGCTGCCAGAAACCCACGTCATGCCAGTTCCCGTGCTTGAAGCCGGCCGCCCGCAGCATGCCG
CGGGGGGCATATCCGAGCGCCTCGTGCATGCGCACGCTCGGGTCGTTGGGCAGCCCGATGACAGCGACCA
CGCTCTTGAAGCCCTGTGCCTCCAGGGACTTCAGCAGGTGGGTGTAGAGCGTGGAGCCCAGTCCCGTCCG
CTGGTGGCGGGGGGAGACGTACACGGTCGACTCGGCCGTCCAGTCGTAGGCGTTGCGTGCCTTCCAGGGG
CCCGCGTAGGCGATGCCGGCGACCTCGCCGTCCACCTCGGCGACGAGCCAGGGATAGCGCTCCCGCAGAC
GGACGAGGTCGTCCGTCCACTCCTGCGGTTCCTGCGGCTCGGTACGGAAGTTGACCGTGCTTGTCTCGAT
GTAGTGGTTGACGATGGTGCAGACCGCCGGCATGTCCGCCTCGGTGGCACGGCGGATGTCGGCCGGGCGT
CGTTCTGGGCTCATCGATTCGATTTGGTGTATCGAGATTGGTTATGAAATTCAGATGCTAGTGTAATGTA
TTGGTAATTTGGGAAGATATAATAGGAAGCAAGGCTATTTATCCATTTCTGAAAAGGCGAAATGGCGTCA
CCGCGAGCGTCACGCGCATTCCGTTCTTGCTGTAAAGCGTTGTTTGGTACACTTTTGACTAGCGAGGCTT
GGCGTGTCAGCGTATCTATTCAAAAGTCGTTAATGGCTGCGGATCAAGAAAAAGTTGGAATAGAAACAGA
ATACCCGCGAAATTCAGGCCCGGTTGCCATGTCCTACACGCCGAAATAAACGACCAAATTAGTAGAAAAA
TAAAAACTGACTCGGATACTTACGTCACGTCTTGCGCACTGATTTGAAAAATCTCAGAATTCGCGAGACT
AACTTGTGAGTGAGAGTGATTAAAACTGGTTCGATAGTGTTGGATTATATAGGGATATTGTAACGTTTGT
TATATCTGAAGTAATCTTTATCTGTTCATTCATTGGATTTTAAGATTTTTGTTTTATCGTTTAGTAGTCT
TACGTGGCAATCTCTAGTCCACCAGCATTTGTTTTGATTTTTTCATTGCAGCCAAGCGTTTTGTGACCAC
AAGTTATGAGCCACTGAATACTTCAACGGTTACACTTACTTACACCCTCGTGACAAGAATGATTTTTGCT
ACAACCCAATAACTAAAACTTAAAGTATAACATTTTGAAAATATAGATTCTGATGATCGAAACATTAATA
TAAAGTAACATTATAAAAAGCATTTACCCACACATAAATATCAATATTTTCAATGGTAATTAGTTCATCA
TCACTACCAGTTTAATTTCAATTATGAATCGATTTCATCGTCACTTTATCCAATAACCAAAATAATCTCA
TGAATTATGTGATATCACCTTAAAACTTTGACGTTTTACTCTTTATCGAAGAAACACAACGATTAATGAA
ACACTGTTTTAACTTATCGACCATTTCTAAGAACATGAAAGAACTATATTAATTCATATGGCATGTTCAT
CATCATGGGTTTAGACTTTAGAGAACATATAGCTACTTTTTTTCTTATCATGATTCAAGTTATCTTTATT
GTAAACTTCAACAACCTTTTGAACAAACTTATTTATTCGCTTTTTCCGAATTCATCAACAAATTACTCCT
CAATCACACTCCTATAGAAAACGGTTTAAGCTATCATTACATGTCTAGTTGGTTTTACTCAGCCCTAGAA
GTGTTGTTTATTGCATCACTTTCCACGAAGCACAATTTTTCTTTTTTACAATCACTAGACCTCACAGGCT
CACACATATGCTTTAGAGCACATTCTAAACTTTGAACTATAAAAGCTGTTAACACTAATACACTATGCGT
TCTTTTTTGCTCCAAACACTTTTGATCCATTATTAGGAGACACTCCACTTAGAAAGATTTTCTAATCCTT
TGGTCAACTAGGAAGTTCAAGGTTTTTCTAAACAGAAATTCATTTCACAAGTAATTTAATTTATAAGGAA
ATGAATAGAGAAATCAAATCATTGAAGAACTACAAAATATAGATTCAAGGTCAGGTCTAAGAAAATATTC
CTGAAGCTCAAAAAAGAGTTTTCCTCTCACATTATAGAATTGGCCTTTACTTCAACATTTTCCCACCTAT
TCCACATTTGGTCAGAACATTTTTAATTACTTGTGGATCAATTTCCGGTTGAAATGGGTTTGGTGAATAT
CCGGTTCAGTTATATGGTGGCCGTTGGAATTGGCTTATTAGTTGTGGCCGTTGTTGAAGCCGTTGGTATT
GGTAAGGGAGAAGCAGACTTGTGGCTATGAGTCTATGACCATGACTCGTGATTATGGAGCTGTCTTATGA
CCCTGACCATCACCTTGATCTGGTGGATTCCAATGTTTTCTTCTTCTTCTAATAAAATATTATGGTCAAT
ACAGGTGCTAATTAAGATGGTAATAATTTCTTATGTTTCTGTGGTAAAGTTTGATTCAATTCCGTAGTTT
TAGATAATCTTATTTCCATACATAAATTTTATAGTTTTATCTACTTTGTTCTTATGTTTTATCTCTAGCC
AAGAGTTATTATTATTATCAGAAGAAGAAAAAAAAAAGAAGCATATATACAAAAGGTTTAATAAAATGTA
TTATACAAGGCAATTATCCAAATTTTTTTTGTTTTGGTTTACATTGATGCTCTCAGGATTTCATAAGGAT
AGAGAGATCTATTCGTATACGTGTCACGTCATGAGTGGGTGTTTCGCCAATCCATGAAACGCACCTAGAT
ATCTAAAACACATATCAATTGCGAATCTGCGAAGTGCGAGCCATTAACCACGTAAGCAAACAAACAATCT
AAACCCCAAAAAAAATCTATGACTAGCCAATAGCAACCTCAGAGATTGATATTTCAAGATAAGACAGTAT
TTAGATTTCTGTATTATATATAGCGAAAATCGCATCAATACCAAACCACCCATTTCTTGGCTTACAACAA
CAAATCTTAAACGTTTTACTTTGTGCTGCACTACTCAACCTCCTCGAGTATAAGAGCTCTATTTTTACAA
CAATTACCAACAACAACAAACAACAAACAACATTACAATTACATTTACAATTACCATGGTGAGCAAGGGC
GAGGAGCTGTTCACCGGGGTGGTGCCCATCCTGGTCGAGCTGGACGGCGACGTAAACGGCCACAAGTTCA
GCGTGTCCGGCGAGGGCGAGGGCGATGCCACCTACGGCAAGCTGACCCTGAAGTTCATCTGCACCACCGG
CAAGCTGCCCGTGCCCTGGCCCACCCTCGTGACCACCTTCGGCTACGGCCTGCAGTGCTTCGCCCGCTAC
CCCGACCACATGAAGCAGCACGACTTCTTCAAGTCCGCCATGCCCGAAGGCTACGTCCAGGAGCGCACCA
TCTTCTTCAAGGACGACGGCAACTACAAGACCCGCGCCGAGGTGAAGTTCGAGGGCGACACCCTGGTGAA
CCGCATCGAGCTGAAGGGCATCGACTTCAAGGAGGACGGCAACATCCTGGGGCACAAGCTGGAGTACAAC
TACAACAGCCACAACGTCTATATCATGGCCGACAAGCAGAAGAACGGCATCAAGGTGAACTTCAAGATCC
GCCACAACATCGAGGACGGCAGCGTGCAGCTCGCCGACCACTACCAGCAGAACACCCCCATCGGCGACGG
CCCCGTGCTGCTGCCCGACAACCACTACCTGAGCTACCAGTCCGCCCTGAGCAAAGACCCCAACGAGAAG
CGCGATCACATGGTCCTGCTGGAGTTCGTGACCGCCGCCGGGATCACTCTCGGCATGGACGAGCTGTACA
AGTCCGGACTCAGATCACGAGCTCAAGCTTCAAATTCTGCAGTCGACGGTACCGCGGGCCCGGGATCATC
AACAAGTTTGTACAAAAAAGCTGAACGAGAAACGTAAAATGATATAAATATCAATATATTAAATTAGATT
TTGCATAAAAAACAGACTACATAATACTGTAAAACACAACATATCCAGTCACTATGGCGGCCGCATTAGG
CACCCCAGGCTTTACACTTTATGCTTCCGGCTCGTATAATGTGTGGATTTTGAGTTAGGATCCGTCGAGA
TTTTCAGGAGCTAAGGAAGCTAAAATGGAGAAAAAAATCACTGGATATACCACCGTTGATATATCCCAAT
GGCATCGTAAAGAACATTTTGAGGCATTTCAGTCAGTTGCTCAATGTACCTATAACCAGACCGTTCAGCT
GGATATTACGGCCTTTTTAAAGACCGTAAAGAAAAATAAGCACAAGTTTTATCCGGCCTTTATTCACATT
CTTGCCCGCCTGATGAATGCTCATCCGGAGTTCCGTATGGCAATGAAAGACGGTGAGCTGGTGATATGGG
ATAGTGTTCACCCTTGTTACACCGTTTTCCATGAGCAAACTGAAACGTTTTCATCGCTCTGGAGTGAATA
CCACGACGATTTCCGGCAGTTTCTACACATATATTCGCAAGATGTGGCGTGTTACGGTGAAAACCTGGCC
TATTTCCCTAAAGGGTTTATTGAGAATATGTTTTTCGTCTCAGCCAATCCCTGGGTGAGTTTCACCAGTT
TTGATTTAAACGTGGCCAATATGGACAACTTCTTCGCCCCCGTTTTCACCATGGGCAAATATTATACGCA
AGGCGACAAGGTGCTGATGCCGCTGGCGATTCAGGTTCATCATGCCGTTTGTGATGGCTTCCATGTCGGC
AGAATGCTTAATGAATTACAACAGTACTGCGATGAGTGGCAGGGCGGGGCGTAAAGATCTGGATCCGGCT
TACTAAAAGCCAGATAACAGTATGCGTATTTGCGCGCTGATTTTTGCGGTATAAGAATATATACTGATAT
GTATACCCGAAGTATGTCAAAAAGAGGTATGCTATGAAGCAGCGTATTACAGTGACAGTTGACAGCGACA
GCTATCAGTTGCTCAAGGCATATATGATGTCAATATCTCCGGTCTGGTAAGCACAACCATGCAGAATGAA
GCCCGTCGTCTGCGTGCCGAACGCTGGAAAGCGGAAAATCAGGAAGGGATGGCTGAGGTCGCCCGGTTTA
TTGAAATGAACGGCTCTTTTGCTGACGAGAACAGGGGCTGGTGAAATGCAGTTTAAGGTTTACACCTATA
AAAGAGAGAGCCGTTATCGTCTGTTTGTGGATGTACAGAGTGATATTATTGACACGCCCGGGCGACGGAT
GGTGATCCCCCTGGCCAGTGCACGTCTGCTGTCAGATAAAGTCTCCCGTGAACTTTACCCGGTGGTGCAT
ATCGGGGATGAAAGCTGGCGCATGATGACCACCGATATGGCCAGTGTGCCGGTCTCCGTTATCGGGGAAG
AAGTGGCTGATCTCAGCCACCGCGAAAATGACATCAAAAACGCCATTAACCTGATGTTCTGGGGAATATA
AATGTCAGGCTCCCTTATACACAGCCAGTCTGCAGGTCGACCATAGTGACTGGATATGTTGTGTTTTACA
GTATTATGTAGTCTGTTTTTTATGCAAAATCTAATTTAATATATTGATATTTATATCATTTTACGTTTCT
CGTTCAGCTTTCTTGTACAAAGTGGTTGATGATCCTAGGTGAGTCTAGAGAGTTAATTAAGACCCGGGAC
TAGTCCCTAGAGTCCTGCTTTAATGAGATATGCGAGACGCCTATGATCGCATGATATTTGCTTTCAATTC
TGTTGTGCACGTTGTAAAAAACCTGAGCATGTGTAGCTCAGATCCTTACCGCCGGTTTCGGTTCATTCTA
ATGAATATATCACCCGTTACTATCGTATTTTTATGAATAATATTCTCCGTTCAATTTACTGATTGTACCC
TACTACTTATATGTACAATATTAAAATGAAAACAATATATTGTGCTGAATAGGTTTATAGCGACATCTAT
GATAGAGCGCCACAATAACAAACAATTGCGTTTTATTATTACAAATCCAATTTTAAAAAAAGCGGCAGAA
CCGGTCAAACCTAAAAGACTGATTACATAAATCTTATTCAAATTTCAAAAGTGCCCCAGGGGCTAGTATC
TACGACACACCGAGCGGCGAACTAATAACGCTCACTGAAGGGAACTCCGGTTCCCCGCCGGCGCGCATGG
GTGAGATTCCTTGAAGTTGAGTATTGGCCGTCCGCTCTACCGAAAGTTACGGGCACCATTCAACCCGGTC
CAGCACGGCGGCCGGGTAACCGACTTGCTGCCCCGAGAATTATGCAGCATTTTTTTGGTGTATGTGGGCC
CCAAATGAAGTGCAGGTCAAACCTTGACAGTGACGACAAATCGTTGGGCGGGTCCAGGGCGAATTTTGCG
ACAACATGTCGAGGCTCAGCAGGACCTGCAGGCATGCAAGCTTGGCACTGGCCGTCGTTTTACAACGTCG
TGACTGGGAAAACCCTGGCGTTACCCAACTTAATCGCCTTGCAGCACATCCCCCTTTCGCCAGCTGGCGT
AATAGCGAAGAGGCCCGCACCGATCGCCCTTCCCAACAGTTGCGCAGCCTGAATGGCGAATGCTAGAGCA
GCTTGAGCTTGGATCAGATTGTCGTTTCCCGCCTTCAGTTTAAACTATCAGTGTTTGACAGGATATATTG
GCGGGTAAACCTAAGAGAAAAGAGCGTTTATTAGAATAATCGGATATTTAAAAGGGCGTGAAAAGGTTTA
TCCGTTCGTCCATTTGTATGTGCATGCCAACCACAGGGTTCCCCTCGGGATCAAAGTACTTTGATCCAAC
CCCTCCGCTGCTATAGTGCAGTCGGCTTCTGACGTTCAGTGCAGCCGTCTTCTGAAAACGACATGTCGCA
CAAGTCCTAAGTTACGCGACAGGCTGCCGCCCTGCCCTTTTCCTGGCGTTTTCTTGTCGCGTGTTTTAGT
CGCATAAAGTAGAATACTTGCGACTAGAACCGGAGACATTACGCCATGAACAAGAGCGCCGCCGCTGGCC
TGCTGGGCTATGCCCGCGTCAGCACCGACGACCAGGACTTGACCAACCAACGGGCCGAACTGCACGCGGC
CGGCTGCACCAAGCTGTTTTCCGAGAAGATCACCGGCACCAGGCGCGACCGCCCGGAGCTGGCCAGGATG
CTTGACCACCTACGCCCTGGCGACGTTGTGACAGTGACCAGGCTAGACCGCCTGGCCCGCAGCACCCGCG
ACCTACTGGACATTGCCGAGCGCATCCAGGAGGCCGGCGCGGGCCTGCGTAGCCTGGCAGAGCCGTGGGC
CGACACCACCACGCCGGCCGGCCGCATGGTGTTGACCGTGTTCGCCGGCATTGCCGAGTTCGAGCGTTCC
CTAATCATCGACCGCACCCGGAGCGGGCGCGAGGCCGCCAAGGCCCGAGGCGTGAAGTTTGGCCCCCGCC
CTACCCTCACCCCGGCACAGATCGCGCACGCCCGCGAGCTGATCGACCAGGAAGGCCGCACCGTGAAAGA
GGCGGCTGCACTGCTTGGCGTGCATCGCTCGACCCTGTACCGCGCACTTGAGCGCAGCGAGGAAGTGACG
CCCACCGAGGCCAGGCGGCGCGGTGCCTTCCGTGAGGACGCATTGACCGAGGCCGACGCCCTGGCGGCCG
CCGAGAATGAACGCCAAGAGGAACAAGCATGAAACCGCACCAGGACGGCCAGGACGAACCGTTTTTCATT
ACCGAAGAGATCGAGGCGGAGATGATCGCGGCCGGGTACGTGTTCGAGCCGCCCGCGCACGTCTCAACCG
TGCGGCTGCATGAAATCCTGGCCGGTTTGTCTGATGCCAAGCTGGCGGCCTGGCCGGCCAGCTTGGCCGC
TGAAGAAACCGAGCGCCGCCGTCTAAAAAGGTGATGTGTATTTGAGTAAAACAGCTTGCGTCATGCGGTC
GCTGCGTATATGATGCGATGAGTAAATAAACAAATACGCAAGGGGAACGCATGAAGGTTATCGCTGTACT
TAACCAGAAAGGCGGGTCAGGCAAGACGACCATCGCAACCCATCTAGCCCGCGCCCTGCAACTCGCCGGG
GCCGATGTTCTGTTAGTCGATTCCGATCCCCAGGGCAGTGCCCGCGATTGGGCGGCCGTGCGGGAAGATC
AACCGCTAACCGTTGTCGGCATCGACCGCCCGACGATTGACCGCGACGTGAAGGCCATCGGCCGGCGCGA
CTTCGTAGTGATCGACGGAGCGCCCCAGGCGGCGGACTTGGCTGTGTCCGCGATCAAGGCAGCCGACTTC
GTGCTGATTCCGGTGCAGCCAAGCCCTTACGACATATGGGCCACCGCCGACCTGGTGGAGCTGGTTAAGC
AGCGCATTGAGGTCACGGATGGAAGGCTACAAGCGGCCTTTGTCGTGTCGCGGGCGATCAAAGGCACGCG
CATCGGCGGTGAGGTTGCCGAGGCGCTGGCCGGGTACGAGCTGCCCATTCTTGAGTCCCGTATCACGCAG
CGCGTGAGCTACCCAGGCACTGCCGCCGCCGGCACAACCGTTCTTGAATCAGAACCCGAGGGCGACGCTG
CCCGCGAGGTCCAGGCGCTGGCCGCTGAAATTAAATCAAAACTCATTTGAGTTAATGAGGTAAAGAGAAA
ATGAGCAAAAGCACAAACACGCTAAGTGCCGGCCGTCCGAGCGCACGCAGCAGCAAGGCTGCAACGTTGG
CCAGCCTGGCAGACACGCCAGCCATGAAGCGGGTCAACTTTCAGTTGCCGGCGGAGGATCACACCAAGCT
GAAGATGTACGCGGTACGCCAAGGCAAGACCATTACCGAGCTGCTATCTGAATACATCGCGCAGCTACCA
GAGTAAATGAGCAAATGAATAAATGAGTAGATGAATTTTAGCGGCTAAAGGAGGCGGCATGGAAAATCAA
GAACAACCAGGCACCGACGCCGTGGAATGCCCCATGTGTGGAGGAACGGGCGGTTGGCCAGGCGTAAGCG
GCTGGGTTGCCTGCCGGCCCTGCAATGGCACTGGAACCCCCAAGCCCGAGGAATCGGCGTGAGCGGTCGC
AAACCATCCGGCCCGGTACAAATCGGCGCGGCGCTGGGTGATGACCTGGTGGAGAAGTTGAAGGCCGCGC
AGGCCGCCCAGCGGCAACGCATCGAGGCAGAAGCACGCCCCGGTGAATCGTGGCAAGCGGCCGCTGATCG
AATCCGCAAAGAATCCCGGCAACCGCCGGCAGCCGGTGCGCCGTCGATTAGGAAGCCGCCCAAGGGCGAC
GAGCAACCAGATTTTTTCGTTCCGATGCTCTATGACGTGGGCACCCGCGATAGTCGCAGCATCATGGACG
TGGCCGTTTTCCGTCTGTCGAAGCGTGACCGACGAGCTGGCGAGGTGATCCGCTACGAGCTTCCAGACGG
GCACGTAGAGGTTTCCGCAGGGCCGGCCGGCATGGCCAGTGTGTGGGATTACGACCTGGTACTGATGGCG
GTTTCCCATCTAACCGAATCCATGAACCGATACCGGGAAGGGAAGGGAGACAAGCCCGGCCGCGTGTTCC
GTCCACACGTTGCGGACGTACTCAAGTTCTGCCGGCGAGCCGATGGCGGAAAGCAGAAAGACGACCTGGT
AGAAACCTGCATTCGGTTAAACACCACGCACGTTGCCATGCAGCGTACGAAGAAGGCCAAGAACGGCCGC
CTGGTGACGGTATCCGAGGGTGAAGCCTTGATTAGCCGCTACAAGATCGTAAAGAGCGAAACCGGGCGGC
CGGAGTACATCGAGATCGAGCTAGCTGATTGGATGTACCGCGAGATCACAGAAGGCAAGAACCCGGACGT
GCTGACGGTTCACCCCGATTACTTTTTGATCGATCCCGGCATCGGCCGTTTTCTCTACCGCCTGGCACGC
CGCGCCGCAGGCAAGGCAGAAGCCAGATGGTTGTTCAAGACGATCTACGAACGCAGTGGCAGCGCCGGAG
AGTTCAAGAAGTTCTGTTTCACCGTGCGCAAGCTGATCGGGTCAAATGACCTGCCGGAGTACGATTTGAA
GGAGGAGGCGGGGCAGGCTGGCCCGATCCTAGTCATGCGCTACCGCAACCTGATCGAGGGCGAAGCATCC
GCCGGTTCCTAATGTACGGAGCAGATGCTAGGGCAAATTGCCCTAGCAGGGGAAAAAGGTCGAAAAGGTC
TCTTTCCTGTGGATAGCACGTACATTGGGAACCCAAAGCCGTACATTGGGAACCGGAACCCGTACATTGG
GAACCCAAAGCCGTACATTGGGAACCGGTCACACATGTAAGTGACTGATATAAAAGAGAAAAAAGGCGAT
TTTTCCGCCTAAAACTCTTTAAAACTTATTAAAACTCTTAAAACCCGCCTGGCCTGTGCATAACTGTCTG
GCCAGCGCACAGCCGAAGAGCTGCAAAAAGCGCCTACCCTTCGGTCGCTGCGCTCCCTACGCCCCGCCGC
TTCGCGTCGGCCTATCGCGGCCGCTGGCCGCTCAAAAATGGCTGGCCTACGGCCAGGCAATCTACCAGGG
CGCGGACAAGCCGCGCCGTCGCCACTCGACCGCCGGCGCCCACATCAAGGCACCCTGCCTCGCGCGTTTC
GGTGATGACGGTGAAAACCTCTGACACATGCAGCTCCCGGAGACGGTCACAGCTTGTCTGTAAGCGGATG
CCGGGAGCAGACAAGCCCGTCAGGGCGCGTCAGCGGGTGTTGGCGGGTGTCGGGGCGCAGCCATGACCCA
GTCACGTAGCGATAGCGGAGTGTATACTGGCTTAACTATGCGGCATCAGAGCAGATTGTACTGAGAGTGC
ACCATATGCGGTGTGAAATACCGCACAGATGCGTAAGGAGAAAATACCGCATCAGGCGCTCTTCCGCTTC
CTCGCTCACTGACTCGCTGCGCTCGGTCGTTCGGCTGCGGCGAGCGGTATCAGCTCACTCAAAGGCGGTA
ATACGGTTATCCACAGAATCAGGGGATAACGCAGGAAAGAACATGTGAGCAAAAGGCCAGCAAAAGGCCA
GGAACCGTAAAAAGGCCGCGTTGCTGGCGTTTTTCCATAGGCTCCGCCCCCCTGACGAGCATCACAAAAA
TCGACGCTCAAGTCAGAGGTGGCGAAACCCGACAGGACTATAAAGATACCAGGCGTTTCCCCCTGGAAGC
TCCCTCGTGCGCTCTCCTGTTCCGACCCTGCCGCTTACCGGATACCTGTCCGCCTTTCTCCCTTCGGGAA
GCGTGGCGCTTTCTCATAGCTCACGCTGTAGGTATCTCAGTTCGGTGTAGGTCGTTCGCTCCAAGCTGGG
CTGTGTGCACGAACCCCCCGTTCAGCCCGACCGCTGCGCCTTATCCGGTAACTATCGTCTTGAGTCCAAC
CCGGTAAGACACGACTTATCGCCACTGGCAGCAGCCACTGGTAACAGGATTAGCAGAGCGAGGTATGTAG
GCGGTGCTACAGAGTTCTTGAAGTGGTGGCCTAACTACGGCTACACTAGAAGGACAGTATTTGGTATCTG
CGCTCTGCTGAAGCCAGTTACCTTCGGAAAAAGAGTTGGTAGCTCTTGATCCGGCAAACAAACCACCGCT
GGTAGCGGTGGTTTTTTTGTTTGCAAGCAGCAGATTACGCGCAGAAAAAAAGGATCTCAAGAAGATCCTT
TGATCTTTTCTACGGGGTCTGACGCTCAGTGGAACGAAAACTCACGTTAAGGGCTGATGAATCCCCTAAT
GATTTTTATCAAAATCATTAAGTTAAGGTAGATACACATCTTGTCATATGATCAAATGGTTTCGCCAAAA
ATCAATAATCAGACAACAAAATGTGCGAACTCGATATTTTACACGACTCTCTTTACCAATTCTGCCCCGA
ATTACACTTAAAACGACTCAACAGCTTAACGTTGGCTTGCCACGCCTTACTTGACTGTAAAACTCTCACT
CTTACCGAACTTGGCCGTAACCTGCCAACCAAAGCGAGAACAAAACATAACATCAAACGAATCGACCGAT
TGTTAGGTAATCGTCACCTCCACAAAGAGCGACTCGCTGTATACCGTTGGCATGCTAGCTTTATCTGTTC
GGGCAATACGATGCCCATTGTACTTGTTGACTGGTCTGATATCCGTGAGCAAAAACGGCTTATGGTATTG
CGAGCTTCAGTCGCACTACACGGTCGTTCTGTTACTCTTTATGAGAAAGCGTTCCCGCTTTCAGAGCAAT
GTTCAAAGAAAGCTCATGACCAATTTCTAGCCGACCTTGCGAGCATTCTACCGAGTAACACCACACCGCT
CATTGTCAGTGATGCTGGCTTTAAAGTGCCATGGTATAAATCCGTTGAGAAGCTGGGTTGGTACTGGTTA
AGTCGAGTAAGAGGAAAAGTACAATATGCAGACCTAGGAGCGGAAAACTGGAAACCTATCAGCAACTTAC
ATGATATGTCATCTAGTCACTCAAAGACTTTAGGCTATAAGAGGCTGACTAAAAGCAATCCAATCTCATG
CCAAATTCTATTGTATAAATCTCGCTCTAAAGGCCGAAAAAATCAGCGCTCGACACGGACTCATTGTCAC
CACCCGTCACCTAAAATCTACTCAGCGTCGGCAAAGGAGCCATGGATTCTAGCAACTAACTTACCTGTTG
AAATTCGAACACCCAAACAACTTGTTAATATCTATTCGAAGCGAATGCAGATTGAAGAAACCTTCCGAGA
CTTGAAAAGTCCTGCCTACGGACTAGGCCTACGCCATAGCCGAACGAGCAGCTCAGAGCGTTTTGATATC
ATGCTGCTAATCGCCCTGATGCTTCAACTAACATGTTGGCTTGCGGGCGTTCATGCTCAGAAACAAGGTT
GGGACAAGCACTTCCAGGCTAACACAGTCAGAAATCGAAACGTACTCTCAACAGTTCGCTTAGGCATGGA
AGTTTTGCGGCATTCTGGCTACACAATAACAAGGGAAGACTTACTCGTGGCTGCAACCCTACTAGCTCAA
AATTTATTCACACATGGTTACGCTTTGGGGAAATTATGAGGGGATCTCTCAGCGTTAAGGGATTTTGGTC
ATGCATTCTAGGTACTAAAACAATTCATCCAGTAAAATATAATATTTTATTTTCTCCCAATCAGGCTTGA
TCCCCAGTAAGTCAAAAAATAGCTCGACATACTGTTCTTCCCCGATATCCTCCCTGATCGACCGGACGCA
GAAGGCAATGTCATACCACTTGTCCGCCCTGCCGCTTCTCCCAAGATCAATAAAGCCACTTACTTTGCCA
TCTTTCACAAAGATGTTGCTGTCTCCCAGGTCGCCGTGGGAAAAGACAAGTTCCTCTTCGGGCTTTTCCG
TCTTTAAAAAATCATACAGCTCGCGCGGATCTTTAAATGGAGTGTCTTCTTCCCAGTTTTCGCAATCCAC
ATCGGCCAGATCGTTATTCAGTAAGTAATCCAATTCGGCTAAGCGGCTGTCTAAGCTATTCGTATAGGGA
CAATCCGATATGTCGATGGAGTGAAAGAGCCTGATGCACTCCGCATACAGCTCGATAATCTTTTCAGGGC
TTTGTTCATCTTCATACTCTTCCGAGCAAAGGACGCCATCGGCCTCACTCATGAGCAGATTGCTCCAGCC
ATCATGCCGTTCAAAGTGCAGGACCTTTGGAACAGGCAGCTTTCCTTCCAGCCATAGCATCATGTCCTTT
TCCCGTTCCACATCATAGGTGGTCCCTTTATACCGGCTGTCCGTCATTTTTAAATATAGGTTTTCATTTT
CTCCCACCAGCTTATATACCTTAGCAGGAGACATTCCTTCCGTATCTTTTACGCAGCGGTATTTTTCGAT
CAGTTTTTTCAATTCCGGTGATATTCTCATTTTAGCCATTTATTATTTCCTTCCTCTTTTCTACAGTATT
TAAAGATACCCCAAGAAGCTAATTATAACAAGACGAACTCCAATTCACTGTTCCTTGCATTCTAAAACCT
TAAATACCAGAAAACAGCTTTTTCAAAGTTGTTTTCAAAGTTGGCGTATAACATAGTATCGACGGAGCCG
ATTTTGAAACCGCGGTGATCACAGGCAGCAACGCTCTGTCATCGTTACAATCAACATGCTACCCTCCGCG
AGATCATCCGTGTTTCAAACCCGGCAGCTTAGTTGCCGTTCTTCCGAATAGCATCGGTAACATGAGCAAA
GTCTGCCGCCTTACAACGGCTCTCCCGCTGACGCCGTCCCGGACTGATGGGCTGCCTGTATCGAGTGGTG
ATTTTGTGCCGAGCTGCCGGTCGGGGAGCTGTTGGCTGGCTGG
Features (pLannotate 1.2.2; 27 found; start..end, strand, type, name):
      1..25      +  misc_feature   LB T-DNA repeat: left border repeat from nopaline C58 T-DNA
    111..363     -  terminator     MAS terminator: mannopine synthase terminator
    376..924     -  CDS            bar: PAT_STRHY - Experimental evidence at protein level: Swiss-Prot protein existence level 1. Inactivates phosphinothricin (PPT) by transfer of an acetyl group from acetyl CoA. Can also acetylate demethylphosphinothricin but not PTT or glutamate. This enzyme is an effector of phosphinothricin tripeptide (PTT or bialaphos) resistance. From Streptomyces hygroscopicus. Introduced by genetic manipulation and expressed in glufosinate-tolerant maize by Dekalb Genetics.
    930..1310    -  promoter       MAS promoter: mannopine synthase promoter (Velten et al., 1984)
   3500..3554    +  misc_feature   TMV Ω: translational enhancer from the tobacco mosaic virus 5'-leader sequence (Gallie et al., 1988)
   3556..4272    +  CDS            EYFP: EYFP is a basic (constitutively fluorescent) green/yellow fluorescent protein published in 1996, derived from Aequorea victoria. It is reported to be a very rapidly-maturing weak dimer with high acid sensitivity.
   4273..4337    +  misc_feature   MCS: multiple cloning site
   4342..4466    +  protein_bind   attR1: mutant version of attR; recombination site for the Gateway® LR reaction LR Clonase™
   4491..4521    +  promoter       lac UV5 promoter: E. coli lac promoter with an "up" mutation
   4545..4574    +  promoter       cat promoter (fragment): promoter of the E. coli cat gene encoding chloramphenicol acetyltransferase
   4575..5231    +  CDS            cat: CAT_ECOLX - Experimental evidence at protein level: Swiss-Prot protein existence level 1. This enzyme is an effector of chloramphenicol resistance in bacteria. From Escherichia coli. This protein is used as a marker in many commonly used cloning vectors, such as pACYC184.
   5413..5571    +  CDS            ccdA (fragment): CCDA_ECO57 - Also known as H, letA. Experimental evidence at protein level: Swiss-Prot protein existence level 1. Antitoxin component of a type II toxin-antitoxin (TA) system which inhibits the post-segregational killing (PSK) of plasmid-free cells, also referred to as a plasmid addiction system. Binds to and blocks the activity of CcdB; will also remove bound CcdB protein from the CcdB-GyrA complex by forming a CcdA-CcdB complex, a process termed rejuvenation. Functions as a transcriptional corepressor for the ccdAB operon, repression also requires CcdB (By similarity). From Escherichia coli
   5576..5878    +  CDS            ccdB: CCDB_ECOLI - Also known as G, letB, letD. Experimental evidence at protein level: Swiss-Prot protein existence level 1. Toxic component of a type II toxin-antitoxin (TA) system, functioning in plasmid maintainence. Responsible for the post- segregational killing (PSK) of plasmid-free cells, also referred to as a plasmid addiction system. Half-life of over 2 hours. Cell killing by CcdB is accompanied by filamentation, defects in chromosome and plasmid segregation, defects in cell division, formation of anucleate cells, decreased DNA synthesis and plasmid loss. Interferes with the activity of DN
   5922..6046    -  protein_bind   attR2: mutant version of attR; recombination site for the Gateway® LR reaction LR Clonase™
   6105..6812    +  terminator     OCS terminator: octopine synthase terminator
   6813..6833    +  misc_feature   MCS (fragment): pUC18/19 multiple cloning site
   6836..6990    +  CDS            lacZα (fragment): LacZα fragment of β-galactosidase; lacZ fragment
   7056..7080    +  misc_feature   RB T-DNA repeat: right border repeat from nopaline C58 T-DNA
   7420..7821    +  CDS            Y4CG_SINFN (fragment): Protein inferred from homology: Swiss-Prot protein existence level 3. From Sinorhizobium fredii (strain NBRC 101917 / NGR234).
   8381..9010    +  CDS            pVS1 StaA: stability protein from the Pseudomonas plasmid pVS1 (Heeb et al., 2000)
   9439..10512   +  CDS            pVS1 RepA: replication protein from the Pseudomonas plasmid pVS1 (Heeb et al., 2000)
  10578..10772   +  rep_origin     pVS1 oriV: origin of replication for the Pseudomonas plasmid pVS1 (Heeb et al., 2000)
  10975..11014   +  CDS            rop (fragment): Rop protein, which maintains plasmids at low copy number; rop
  11116..11256   +  misc_feature   bom: basis of mobility region from pBR322
  11442..12030   -  rep_origin     ori: high-copy-number ColE1/pMB1/pBR322/pUC origin of replication
  12138..12207   -  ncRNA          RNA-OUT: Accession: RF00240 - RNA-OUT
  13455..14249   -  CDS            KanR: aminoglycoside phosphotransferase; aphA-3; confers resistance to kanamycin
