[The description below was written by a language model from this plasmid's Addgene catalogue record and pLannotate feature annotations shown in this document.]
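Description:
pCAB1-YFP-GW is an empty Gateway-compatible binary destination vector for Agrobacterium-mediated plant transformation, built on the pMCS:GW backbone and about 14.7 kb in the sequenced record. Outside the T-DNA it carries a ColE1/pBR322-type origin with the bom mobilisation region for high-copy propagation in E. coli, the pVS1 replicon (oriV, RepA and the StaA stability protein) for maintenance in Agrobacterium, and a kanamycin resistance gene for bacterial selection. Because the unrecombined Gateway cassette contains the ccdB toxin gene and a chloramphenicol acetyltransferase gene, the plasmid is kept in a ccdB-tolerant strain under both chloramphenicol and kanamycin selection.

Between the nopaline-type left and right border repeats sit two units. Next to the left border, the bar gene (phosphinothricin acetyltransferase), driven by the mannopine synthase promoter and closed by the mannopine synthase terminator, gives Basta (glufosinate) resistance for selecting transformed plants. The expression unit is described as using the Arabidopsis CAB1 promoter. This promoter is not annotated in the feature table, but an unannotated stretch of roughly 2 kb upstream of the TMV Ω translational enhancer is where it would be expected to lie. Ω is followed by EYFP, a short multiple cloning site, the attR1–cat–ccdB–attR2 cassette and the octopine synthase terminator. An LR reaction with an entry clone replaces the cat/ccdB cassette with a gene of interest, placing it downstream of EYFP so that an N-terminal YFP fusion protein is produced. The vector belongs to a set of tissue-specific Gateway plant transformation vectors and is intended for expressing and visualising YFP-tagged proteins in the domains where CAB1 is active.
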