Addgene plasmid #209363: pCAB1-YFP-GW
Purpose: (Empty Backbone) Gateway cloning compatible binary vector for agrobacterium mediated transformation. Arabidopsis CAB1 promoter driving expression of N-terminal YFP fusion protein.
Depositing lab: Lucia Strader. Depositing organization: Washington University in Saint Louis. Publication: Gateway-compatible tissue-specific vectors for plant transformation. Michniewicz M, Frick EM, Strader LC. BMC Res Notes. 2015 Mar 3;8:63. doi: 10.1186/s13104-015-1010-6. PubMed 25884475.
Backbone
  Vector backbone: pMCS:GW
  Vector type: Plant Expression
  Selectable markers: Basta
Growth in bacteria
  Bacterial resistance: Chloramphenicol and Kanamycin, 25 & 50 μg/mL
  Growth temperature: 37°C
  Growth strain: ccdB Survival
  Copy number: High Copy
Gene/Insert
  Gene/Insert name: None
Terms and licenses: Academic/Nonprofit Terms; Industry Terms: Not Available to Industry
How to cite: pCAB1-YFP-GW was a gift from Lucia Strader (Addgene plasmid # 209363 ; http://n2t.net/addgene:209363 ; RRID:Addgene_209363)
